Addgene plasmid #23022: pDUP 4-1
Depositing lab: Douglas Black. Depositing organization: University of California, Los Angeles (UCLA). Publication: A complex intronic splicing enhancer from the c-src pre-mRNA activates inclusion of a heterologous exon. Modafferi EF, Black DL. Mol Cell Biol. 1997 Nov . 17(11):6537-45. PubMed 9343417.
Backbone
  Vector backbone: DUP33
  Backbone manufacturer: Z Dominski and R Kole
  Vector type: Mammalian Expression
Growth in bacteria
  Bacterial resistance: Ampicillin, 100 μg/mL
  Growth temperature: 37°C
  Growth strain: DH5alpha
  Copy number: Unknown
Gene/Insert
  Gene/Insert name: c-src
  Species: M. musculus (mouse)
  Entrez Gene: Src (a.k.a. pp60c-src)
  Cloning method: Restriction Enzyme; 5′ cloning site NsiI (not destroyed); 3′ cloning site DraIII (not destroyed)
  Sequencing primers: 5′ CMV-F
Terms and licenses: Academic/Nonprofit Terms; Industry Terms: Not Available to Industry
Depositor comments: This clone was assembled from multiple PCR products by using the following primers, described by their sequence relationship to the transcribed DUP RNA. DUP1 (GCAGCTCACTCAGTGTGGCA) is complementary to CMV DUP33 exon 3 (globin exon 2). DUP2 (CCAATAGATCTGGGCATGTG) is homolo- gous to CMV DUP33 intron 2 but with an inserted BglII site. DUP3 (CACAT GCCCAGATCTATTGG) is complementary to intron 2 and to primer DUP2 and also contains the BglII site. DUP4 (GCTGCTGGTGGTGCCATGGC) is homologous to CMV DUP33 exon 2. DUP5 (CTGCCCAGGGCCTGCCAT GG) is complementary to CMV DUP33 exon 2 and to primer DUP4. DUP6 (TTCTGATAGGGCCCACTGACTCT) is homologous to CMV DUP33 intron 1 but contains an inserted ApaI site. DUP7 (AGAGTCAGTGGGCCCTATCA GAA) also contains the ApaI site and is complementary to intron 1 and primer DUP6. DUP8 (GACACCATGCATGGTGCACC) is homologous to DUP exon 1. A series of PCRs was performed with the following primers and templates. Fragments of CMV DUP33 DNA were amplified by using primer pairs 1-2, 3-4, 5-6, and 7-8. The second set of PCRs used the following: primers 1 and 4 with the 1-2 and 3-4 PCR products as templates, and primers 5 and 8 with the 5-6 and 7-8 PCR products as templates. A final PCR assembled a complete fragment by using primers 1 and 8 with the 1-4 and 5-8 PCR products as templates. This final PCR product was cleaved with NsiI and DraIII and inserted into the CMV DUP33 vector also cleaved with NsiI and DraIII. This clone was designated DUP4-1.
How to cite: pDUP 4-1 was a gift from Douglas Black (Addgene plasmid # 23022 ; http://n2t.net/addgene:23022 ; RRID:Addgene_23022)
