[The description below was written by a language model from this plasmid's Addgene catalogue record and pLannotate feature annotations shown in this document.]
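Description:
pDUP 4-1 is a 4,711 bp mammalian expression plasmid that serves as a splicing reporter minigene, built on the CMV DUP33 backbone. It is maintained in E. coli through a high-copy ColE1/pUC-type origin and selected with ampicillin via the β-lactamase gene. The annotation also picks up nonfunctional backbone remnants: fragments of rop, bom and the tetracycline resistance gene from pBR322, a lac promoter with its CAP site and a piece of lacI, and an SP6 promoter just upstream of the CMV enhancer.

The expression unit is driven by the human cytomegalovirus immediate early enhancer and promoter. Downstream lie globin-derived sequences, annotated as β-globin-like coding fragments, a β-globin-related intron fragment and a β-globin polyadenylation signal. According to the depositor comments, the transcribed DUP RNA has three exons separated by two introns, with the third exon corresponding to globin exon 2. DUP4-1 was made by overlapping PCR on CMV DUP33, which introduced an ApaI site into intron 1 and a BglII site into intron 2. The assembled fragment was then returned to the vector between NsiI and DraIII. These unique intronic sites flank the central exon and allow candidate regulatory sequences to be inserted on either side of it.

The catalogue lists mouse c-src as the insert, but neither the feature table nor the construction notes identify any src sequence; the described assembly uses only DUP33 templates. Judging from the associated publication title, the plasmid appears to be the parental heterologous-exon test construct used to study how the c-src intronic splicing enhancer activates exon inclusion in transfected mammalian cells.
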