Features (pLannotate 1.2.2; 16 found; start..end, strand, type, name):
      1..304     +  enhancer       CMV enhancer: human cytomegalovirus immediate early enhancer
    306..505     +  promoter       CMV promoter: human cytomegalovirus (CMV) immediate early promoter
    593..688     +  CDS            HBB (fragment): HBB_GORGO - Experimental evidence at protein level: Swiss-Prot protein existence level 1. Involved in oxygen transport from the lung to the various peripheral tissues. From Gorilla gorilla gorilla (Western lowland gorilla).
    689..772     +  intron         chimeric intron (fragment): chimera between introns from human β-globin and immunoglobulin heavy chain genes
    897..1190    +  CDS            HBE1 (fragment): HBE_PIG - Experimental evidence at protein level: Swiss-Prot protein existence level 1. Hemoglobin epsilon chain is a beta-type chain found in early embryos. From Sus scrofa (Pig).
   1188..1497    +  polyA_signal   β-globin poly(A) (fragment): human β-globin polyadenylation signal
   1810..1840    -  promoter       lac promoter: promoter for the E. coli lac operon
   1855..1876    -  protein_bind   CAP binding site: CAP binding activates transcription in the presence of cAMP. E. coli catabolite activator protein
   1889..1981    -  CDS            lacI (fragment): lac repressor; lacI; The lac repressor binds to the lac operator to inhibit transcription in E. coli. This inhibition can be relieved by adding lactose or isopropyl-β-D-thiogalactopyranoside (IPTG).
   2164..2752    -  rep_origin     ori: high-copy-number ColE1/pMB1/pBR322/pUC origin of replication
   2923..3783    -  CDS            AmpR: β-lactamase; bla; confers resistance to ampicillin, carbenicillin, and related antibiotics
   3784..3888    -  promoter       AmpR promoter: bla
   3983..4018    +  CDS            rop (fragment): Rop protein, which maintains plasmids at low copy number; rop
   4120..4168    +  misc_feature   bom (fragment): basis of mobility region from pBR322
   4169..4448    -  CDS            TcR (fragment): tetracycline efflux protein; tet; confers resistance to tetracycline
   4676..4694    +  promoter       SP6 promoter: promoter for bacteriophage SP6 RNA polymerase
>Addgene plasmid #23022 | pDUP 4-1 | depositor full sequence | sequence record 207577 | pDUP 4-1 sequence 4711 bps
CGTTACATAACTTACGGTAAATGGCCCGCCTGGCTGACCGCCCAACGACCCCCGCCCATTGACGTCAATA
ATGACGTATGTTCCCATAGTAACGCCAATAGGGACTTTCCATTGACGTCAATGGGTGGAGTATTTACGGT
AAACTGCCCACTTGGCAGTACATCAAGTGTATCATATGCCAAGTCCGCCCCCTATTGACGTCAATGACGG
TAAATGGCCCGCCTGGCATTATGCCCAGTACATGACCTTACGGGACTTTCCTACTTGGCAGTACATCTAC
GTATTAGTCATCGCTATTACCATGGTGATGCGGTTTTGGCAGTACACCAATGGGCGTGGATAGCGGTTTG
ACTCACGGGGATTTCCAAGTCTCCACCCCATTGACGTCAATGGGAGTTTGTTTTGGCACCAAAATCAACG
GGACTTTCCAAAATGTCGTAATAACCCCGCCCCGTTGACGCAAATGGGCGGTAGGCGTGTACGGTGGGAG
GTCTATATAAGCAGAGCTCGTTTAGTGAACCGTCAGATCAGCTTGCTTACATTTGCTTCTGACACAACTG
TGTTCACTAGCAACCTCAAACAGACACCATGCATGGTGCACCTGACTCCTGAGGAGAAGTCTGCCGTTAC
TGCCCTGTGGGGCAAGGTGAACGTGGATGAAGTTGGTGGTGAGGCCCTGGGCAGGTTGGTATCAAGGTTA
CAAGACAGGTTTAAGGAGACCAATAGAAACTGGGCATGTGGAGACAGAGAAGACTCTTGGGTTTCTGATA
GGGCCCACTGACTCTCTCTGCCTATTGGTCTATTTTCCCACCCTTAGGCTGCTGGTGGTGCCATGGCAGG
CCCTGGGCAGGTTGGTATCAAGGTTACAAGACAGGTTTAAGGAGACCAATAGATCTGGGCATGTGGAGAC
AGAGAAGACTCTTGGGTTTCTGATAGGCACTGACTCTCTCTGCCTATTGGTCTATTTTCCCACCCTTAGG
CTGCTGGTGGTCTACCCTTGGACCCAGAGGTTCTTTGAGTCCTTTGGGGATCTGTCCACTCCTGATGCTG
TTATGGGCAACCCTAAGGTGAAGGCTCATGGCAAGAAAGTGCTCGGTGCCTTTAGTGATGGCCTGGCTCA
CCTGGACAACCTCAAGGGCACCTTTGCCACACTGAGTGAGCTGCACTGTGACAAGCTGCACGTGGATCCT
TGAGCATCTGGATTCTGCCTAATAAAAAACATTTATTTTCATTGCAATGATGTATTTAAATTATTTCTGA
ATATTTTACTAAAAAGGGAATGTGGGAGGTCAGTGCATTTAAAACATAAAGAAATGAAGAGCTAGTTCAA
ACCTTGGGAAAATACACTATATCTTAAACTCCATGAAAGAAGGTGAGGCTGCAAACAGCTAATGCACATT
GGCAACAGCCCTGATGCCTATGCCTTATTCATCCCTCAGAAAAGGATTCAAGTAGAGGCTTGATTTGGAG
GTTAAAGTTTTGCTATGCTGTATTTTACATTACTTATTGTTTTAGCTGTCCTCATGAATGTCTTTTCACT
ACCCATTTGCTTATCCTGCATCTCTCAGCCTTGACTCCACTCAGTTCTCTTGCTTAGAGATACCACCTTT
CCCCTGAAGTGTTCCTTCCATGTTTTACGGCGAGATGGTTTCTCCTCGCCTGGCCACTCAGCCTTAGTTG
TCTCTGTTGTCTTATAGAGGTCTACTTGAAGAAGGAAAAACAGGGGGCATGGTTTGACTGTCCTGTGAGC
CCTTCTTCCCTGCCTCCCCCACTCACAGTGACCCGGAATCATCCGCTCACAATTCCACACAACATACGAG
CCGGAAGCATAAAGTGTAAAGCCTGGGGTGCCTAATGAGTGAGCTAACTCACATTAATTGCGTTGCGCTC
ACTGCCCGCTTTCCAGTCGGGAAACCTGTCGTGCCAGCTGCATTAATGAATCGGCCAACGCGCGGGGAGA
GGCGGTTTGCGTATTGGGCGCTCTTCCGCTTCCTCGCTCACTGACTCGCTGCGCTCGGTCGTTCGGCTGC
GGCGAGCGGTATCAGCTCACTCAAAGGCGGTAATACGGTTATCCACAGAATCAGGGGATAACGCAGGAAA
GAACATGTGAGCAAAAGGCCAGCAAAAGGCCAGGAACCGTAAAAAGGCCGCGTTGCTGGCGTTTTTCCAT
AGGCTCCGCCCCCCTGACGAGCATCACAAAAATCGACGCTCAAGTCAGAGGTGGCGAAACCCGACAGGAC
TATAAAGATACCAGGCGTTTCCCCCTGGAAGCTCCCTCGTGCGCTCTCCTGTTCCGACCCTGCCGCTTAC
CGGATACCTGTCCGCCTTTCTCCCTTCGGGAAGCGTGGCGCTTTCTCATAGCTCACGCTGTAGGTATCTC
AGTTCGGTGTAGGTCGTTCGCTCCAAGCTGGGCTGTGTGCACGAACCCCCCGTTCAGCCCGACCGCTGCG
CCTTATCCGGTAACTATCGTCTTGAGTCCAACCCGGTAAGACACGACTTATCGCCACTGGCAGCAGCCAC
TGGTAACAGGATTAGCAGAGCGAGGTATGTAGGCGGTGCTACAGAGTTCTTGAAGTGGTGGCCTAACTAC
GGCTACACTAGAAGAACAGTATTTGGTATCTGCGCTCTGCTGAAGCCAGTTACCTTCGGAAAAAGAGTTG
GTAGCTCTTGATCCGGCAAACAAACCACCGCTGGTAGCGGTGGTTTTTTTGTTTGCAAGCAGCAGATTAC
GCGCAGAAAAAAAGGATCTCAAGAAGATCCTTTGATCTTTTCTACGGGGTCTGACGCTCAGTGGAACGAA
AACTCACGTTAAGGGATTTTGGTCATGAGATTATCAAAAAGGATCTTCACCTAGATCCTTTTAAATTAAA
AATGAAGTTTTAAATCAATCTAAAGTATATATGAGTAAACTTGGTCTGACAGTTACCAATGCTTAATCAG
TGAGGCACCTATCTCAGCGATCTGTCTATTTCGTTCATCCATAGTTGCCTGACTCCCCGTCGTGTAGATA
ACTACGATACGGGAGGGCTTACCATCTGGCCCCAGTGCTGCAATGATACCGCGAGACCCACGCTCACCGG
CTCCAGATTTATCAGCAATAAACCAGCCAGCCGGAAGGGCCGAGCGCAGAAGTGGTCCTGCAACTTTATC
CGCCTCCATCCAGTCTATTAATTGTTGCCGGGAAGCTAGAGTAAGTAGTTCGCCAGTTAATAGTTTGCGC
AACGTTGTTGCCATTGCTACAGGCATCGTGGTGTCACGCTCGTCGTTTGGTATGGCTTCATTCAGCTCCG
GTTCCCAACGATCAAGGCGAGTTACATGATCCCCCATGTTGTGCAAAAAAGCGGTTAGCTCCTTCGGTCC
TCCGATCGTTGTCAGAAGTAAGTTGGCCGCAGTGTTATCACTCATGGTTATGGCAGCACTGCATAATTCT
CTTACTGTCATGCCATCCGTAAGATGCTTTTCTGTGACTGGTGAGTACTCAACCAAGTCATTCTGAGAAT
AGTGTATGCGGCGACCGAGTTGCTCTTGCCCGGCGTCAATACGGGATAATACCGCGCCACATAGCAGAAC
TTTAAAAGTGCTCATCATTGGAAAACGTTCTTCGGGGCGAAAACTCTCAAGGATCTTACCGCTGTTGAGA
TCCAGTTCGATGTAACCCACTCGTGCACCCAACTGATCTTCAGCATCTTTTACTTTCACCAGCGTTTCTG
GGTGAGCAAAAACAGGAAGGCAAAATGCCGCAAAAAAGGGAATAAGGGCGACACGGAAATGTTGAATACT
CATACTCTTCCTTTTTCAATATTATTGAAGCATTTATCAGGGTTATTGTCTCATGAGCGGATACATATTT
GAATGTATTTAGAAAAATAAACAAATAGGGGTTCCGCGCACATTTCCCCGAAAAGTGCCACCTGACGTCT
AAGAAACCATTATTATCATGACATTAACCTATAAAAATAGGCGTATCACGAGGCCCTTTCGTCTCGCGCG
TTTCGGTGATGACGGTGAAAACCTCTGACACATGCAGCTCCCGGAGACGGTCACAGCTTGTCTGTAAGCG
GATGCCGGGAGCAGACAAGCCCGTCAGGGCGCGTCAGCGGGTGTTGGCGGGTGTCGGGGCTGGCTTAACT
ATGCGGCATCAGAGCAGATTGTACTGAGAGTGCACCATTCGACGCTCTCCCTTATGCGACTCCTGCATTA
GGAAGCAGCCCAGTAGTAGGTTGAGGCCGTTGAGCACCGCCGCCGCAAGGAATGGTGCATGCAAGGAGAT
GGCGCCCAACAGTCCCCCGGCCACGGGGCCTGCCACCATACCCACGCCGAAACAAGCGCTCATGAGCCCG
AAGTGGCGAGCCCGATCTTCCCCATCGGTGATGTCGGCGATATAGGCGCCAGCAACCGCACCTGTGGCGC
CGGTGATGCCGGCCACGATGCGTCCGGCGTAGAGGATCTGGCTAGCGATGACCCTGCTGATTGGTTCGCT
GACCATTTCCGGGTGCGGGACGGCGTTACCAGAAACTCAGAAGGTTCGTCCAACCAAACCGACTCTGACG
GCAGTTTACGAGAGAGATGATAGGGTCTGCTTCAGTAAGCCAGATGCTACACAATTAGGCTTGTACATAT
TGTCGTTAGAACGCGGCTACAATTAATACATAACCTTATGTATCATACACATACGATTTAGGTGACACTA
TAGAATACAAGCTGATCCGTC
