>Addgene plasmid #23022 | pDUP 4-1 | addgene partial sequence | sequence record 28940 | 23022 with CMV-F
CATTAGCAGAGCTCGTTAGTGAACCGTCAGATCAGCTTGCTTACATTTGCTTCTGACACAACTGTGTTCA
CTAGCAACCTCAAACAGACACCATGCATGGTGCACCTGACTCCTGAGGAGAAGTCTGCCGTTACTGCCCT
GTGGGGCAAGGTGAACGTGGATGAAGTTGGTGGTGAGGCCCTGGGCAGGTTGGTATCAAGGTTACAAGAC
AGGTTTAAGGAGACCAATAGAAACTGGGCATGTGGAGACAGAGAAGACTCTTGGGTTTCTGATAGGGCCC
ACTGACTCTCTCTGCCTATTGGTCTATTTTCCCACCCTTAGGCTGCTGGTGGTGCCATGGCAGGCCCTGG
GCAGGTTGGTATCAAGGTTACAAGACAGGTTTAAGGAGACCAATAGATCTGGGCATGTGGAGACAGAGAA
GACTCTTGGGTTTCTGATAGGCACTGACTCTCTCTGCCTATTGGTCTATTTTCCCACCCTTAGGCTGCTG
GTGGTCTACCCTTGGACCCAGAGGTTCTTTGAGTCCTTTGGGGATCTGTCCACTCCTGATGCTGTTATGG
GCAACCCTAAGGTGAAGGCTCATGGCAAGAAAGTGCTCGGTGCCTTTAGTGATGGCCTGGCTCACCTGGA
CAACCTCAAGGGCACCTTTGCCACACTGAGTGAGCTGCACTGTGACAAGCTGCC
